Addgene plasmid #100878: pCS2MT-mbeta-catenin delta1
Purpose: Mammalian expression of mouse beta-catenin truncation
Depositing lab: Noah Shroyer. Publication: SPDEF Induces Quiescence of Colorectal Cancer Cells by Changing the Transcriptional Targets of beta-catenin. Lo YH, Noah TK, Chen MS, Zou W, Borras E, Vilar E, Shroyer NF. Gastroenterology. 2017 Jul;153(1):205-218.e8. doi: 10.1053/j.gastro.2017.03.048. Epub 2017 Apr 5. PubMed 28390865.
Backbone
  Vector backbone: pCS2MT
  Backbone manufacturer: Dave Turner Lab
  Vector type: Mammalian Expression
Growth in bacteria
  Bacterial resistance: Ampicillin, 100 μg/mL
  Growth temperature: 37°C
  Growth strain: DH5alpha
  Copy number: High Copy
Gene/Insert
  Gene/Insert name: Ctnnb1
  Species: M. musculus (mouse)
  Mutation: truncated Ctnnb1 1-150aa
  Entrez Gene: Ctnnb1 (a.k.a. Bfc, Catnb, Mesc)
  Promoter: CMV
  Tag / fusion protein: 6xMyc (N terminal on backbone)
  Cloning method: Restriction Enzyme; 5′ cloning site XhoI (unknown if destroyed); 3′ cloning site XbaI (unknown if destroyed)
Terms and licenses: Academic/Nonprofit Terms; Industry Terms: Not Available to Industry
How to cite: pCS2MT-mbeta-catenin delta1 was a gift from Noah Shroyer (Addgene plasmid # 100878 ; http://n2t.net/addgene:100878 ; RRID:Addgene_100878)
