[The description below was written by a language model from this plasmid's Addgene catalogue record and pLannotate feature annotations shown in this document.]
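Description:
pCS2MT-mbeta-catenin delta1 is a mammalian expression plasmid of about 4.8 kb, built on the pCS2MT (pCS2 "Myc tag") backbone. It is maintained in E. coli at high copy through a ColE1/pUC-type origin and selected with ampicillin via the β-lactamase gene. An f1 phage origin is also present, along with residual lac promoter/operator, lacI and lacZα fragments that are cloning-vector remnants with no role in expression.

The payload is a truncated mouse Ctnnb1 (β-catenin) coding sequence covering amino acids 1–150, cloned between the XhoI and XbaI sites. The feature table annotates this as a roughly 430 nt CTNNB1 fragment matched to the human protein entry, which likely reflects the annotation database and high sequence conservation rather than a different species of origin. It lies downstream of six tandem Myc epitope repeats supplied by the backbone, giving an N-terminally 6xMyc-tagged fragment that can be detected or immunoprecipitated with anti-Myc antibodies. Transcription in mammalian cells is driven by the simian cytomegalovirus IE94 enhancer/promoter (listed simply as CMV in the catalogue) and terminated by an SV40 polyadenylation signal. An SP6 promoter sits between the CMV element and the tags, which would allow in vitro synthesis of sense RNA. T7 (partial) and T3 promoters lie downstream in the opposite orientation.

The retained N-terminal region of β-catenin includes the serine/threonine residues whose phosphorylation targets the protein for degradation. As one of a set of truncations, the construct is suited to mapping which portions of β-catenin mediate protein interactions; the associated study concerns SPDEF and β-catenin transcriptional targets in colorectal cancer cells.
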