Features (pLannotate 1.2.2; 21 found; start..end, strand, type, name):
      1..978     +  promoter       CMV IE94 promoter: enhancer/promoter region of simian cytomegalovirus major immediate early transcription unit IE94
   1013..1031    +  promoter       SP6 promoter: promoter for bacteriophage SP6 RNA polymerase
   1081..1110    +  CDS            Myc: Myc (human c-Myc proto-oncogene) epitope tag
   1120..1149    +  CDS            Myc: Myc (human c-Myc proto-oncogene) epitope tag
   1159..1188    +  CDS            Myc: Myc (human c-Myc proto-oncogene) epitope tag
   1198..1227    +  CDS            Myc: Myc (human c-Myc proto-oncogene) epitope tag
   1237..1266    +  CDS            Myc: Myc (human c-Myc proto-oncogene) epitope tag
   1300..1329    +  CDS            Myc: Myc (human c-Myc proto-oncogene) epitope tag
   1366..1797    +  CDS            CTNNB1 (fragment): CTNB1_HUMAN - Also known as CTNNB. Experimental evidence at protein level: Swiss-Prot protein existence level 1. Key downstream component of the canonical Wnt signaling pathway (PubMed:17524503, PubMed:18077326, PubMed:18086858, PubMed:18957423, PubMed:21262353, PubMed:22155184, PubMed:22647378, PubMed:22699938). In the absence of Wnt, forms a complex with AXIN1, AXIN2, APC, CSNK1A1 and GSK3B that promotes phosphorylation on N- terminal Ser and Thr residues and ubiquitination of CTNNB1 via BTRC and its subsequent degradation by the proteasome (PubMed:17524503, PubMed:18077326, PubMed:18086858,
   1808..1825    -  promoter       T7 promoter (fragment): promoter for bacteriophage T7 RNA polymerase
   1830..1964    -  polyA_signal   SV40 poly(A) signal: SV40 polyadenylation signal
   2077..2095    -  promoter       T3 promoter: promoter for bacteriophage T3 RNA polymerase
   2140..2156    -  protein_bind   lac operator: The lac repressor binds to the lac operator to inhibit transcription in E. coli. This inhibition can be relieved by adding lactose or isopropyl-β-D-thiogalactopyranoside (IPTG). lac repressor encoded by lacI
   2164..2194    -  promoter       lac promoter: promoter for the E. coli lac operon
   2209..2230    -  protein_bind   CAP binding site: CAP binding activates transcription in the presence of cAMP. E. coli catabolite activator protein
   2243..2335    -  CDS            lacI (fragment): lac repressor; lacI; The lac repressor binds to the lac operator to inhibit transcription in E. coli. This inhibition can be relieved by adding lactose or isopropyl-β-D-thiogalactopyranoside (IPTG).
   2518..3106    -  rep_origin     ori: high-copy-number ColE1/pMB1/pBR322/pUC origin of replication
   3277..4137    -  CDS            AmpR: β-lactamase; bla; confers resistance to ampicillin, carbenicillin, and related antibiotics
   4138..4242    -  promoter       AmpR promoter: bla
   4295..4723    -  rep_origin     f1 ori (sequence partly withheld): f1 bacteriophage origin of replication; arrow indicates direction of (+) strand synthesis
   4728..4794    -  CDS            lacZα (fragment): LacZα fragment of β-galactosidase; lacZ fragment
>Addgene plasmid #100878 | pCS2MT-mbeta-catenin delta1 | addgene full sequence | sequence record 192985 | Addgene NGS Result
GCCAATTCAATATGGCGTATATGGACTCATGCCAATTCAATATGGTGGATCTGGACCTGTGCCAATTCAA
TATGGCGTATATGGACTCGTGCCAATTCAATATGGTGGATCTGGACCCCAGCCAATTCAATATGGCGGAC
TTGGCACCATGCCAATTCAATATGGCGGACCTGGCACTGTGCCAACTGGGGAGGGGTCTACTTGGCACGG
TGCCAAGTTTGAGGAGGGGTCTTGGCCCTGTGCCAAGTCCGCCATATTGAATTGGCATGGTGCCAATAAT
GGCGGCCATATTGGCTATATGCCAGGATCAATATATAGGCAATATCCAATATGGCCCTATGCCAATATGG
CTATTGGCCAGGTTCAATACTATGTATTGGCCCTATGCCATATAGTATTCCATATATGGGTTTTCCTATT
GACGTAGATAGCCCCTCCCAATGGGCGGTCCCATATACCATATATGGGGCTTCCTAATACCGCCCATAGC
CACTCCCCCATTGACGTCAATGGTCTCTATATATGGTCTTTCCTATTGACGTCATATGGGCGGTCCTATT
GACGTATATGGCGCCTCCCCCATTGACGTCAATTACGGTAAATGGCCCGCCTGGCTCAATGCCCATTGAC
GTCAATAGGACCACCCACCATTGACGTCAATGGGATGGCTCATTGCCCATTCATATCCGTTCTCACGCCC
CCTATTGACGTCAATGACGGTAAATGGCCCACTTGGCAGTACATCAATATCTATTAATAGTAACTTGGCA
AGTACATTACTATTGGAAGTACGCCAGGGTACATTGGCAGTACTCCCATTGACGTCAATGGCGGTAAATG
GCCCGCGATGGCTGCCAAGTACATCCCCATTGACGTCAATGGGGAGGGGCAATGACGCAAATGGGCGTTC
CATTGACGTAAATGGGCGGTAGGCGTGCCTAATGGGAGGTCTATATAAGCAATGCTCGTTTAGGGAACCG
CCATTCTGCCTGGGGACGTCGGAGCAAGCTTGATTTAGGTGACACTATAGAATACAAGCTACTTGTTCTT
TTTGCAGGATCCCATCGATTTAAAGCTATGGAGCAAAAGCTCATTTCTGAAGAGGACTTGAATGAAATGG
AGCAAAAGCTCATTTCTGAAGAGGACTTGAATGAAATGGAGCAAAAGCTCATTTCTGAAGAGGACTTGAA
TGAAATGGAGCAAAAGCTCATTTCTGAAGAGGACTTGAATGAAATGGAGCAAAAGCTCATTTCTGAAGAG
GACTTGAATGAAATGGAGAGCTTGGGCGACCTCACCATGGAGCAAAAGCTCATTTCTGAAGAGGACTTGA
ATTCAAGGCCTCTCGAGATGGCTACTCAAGCTGACCTGATGGAGTTGGACATGGCCATGGAGCCGGACAG
AAAAGCTGCTGTCAGCCACTGGCAGCAGCAGTCTTACTTGGATTCTGGAATCCATTCTGGTGCCACCACC
ACAGCTCCTTCCCTGAGTGGCAAGGGCAACCCTGAGGAAGAAGATGTTGACACCTCCCAAGTCCTTTATG
AATGGGAGCAAGGCTTTTCCCAGTCCTTCACGCAAGAGCAAGTAGCTGATATTGACGGGCAGTATGCAAT
GACTAGGGCTCAGAGGGTCCGAGCTGCCATGTTCCCTGAGACGCTAGATGAGGGCATGCAGATCCCATCC
ACGCAGTTTGACGCTGCTCATCCCACTAATGTCCAGCGCTTGGCTGAACCATCACAGATGTTGAAACATG
CAGTTGTCAATTTGATTAACTATCAGGATGACGCGGAACTTGCCACATGATCTAGAACTATAGTGAGTCG
TATTACGTAGATCCAGACATGATAAGATACATTGATGAGTTTGGACAAACCACAACTAGAATGCAGTGAA
AAAAATGCTTTATTTGTGAAATTTGTGATGCTATTGCTTTATTTGTAACCATTATAAGCTGCAATAAACA
AGTTAACAACAACAATTGCATTCATTTTATGTTTCAGGTTCAGGGGGAGGTGTGGGAGGTTTTTTAATTC
GCGGCCGCGGCGCCAATGCATTGGGCCCGGTACCCAGCTTTTGTTCCCTTTAGTGAGGGTTAATTGCGCG
CTTGGCGTAATCATGGTCATAGCTGTTTCCTGTGTGAAATTGTTATCCGCTCACAATTCCACACAACATA
CGAGCCGGGAGCATAAAGTGTAAAGCCTGGGGTGCCTAATGAGTGAGCTAACTCACATTAATTGCGTTGC
GCTCACTGCCCGCTTTCCAGTCGGGAAACCTGTCGTGCCAGCTGCATTAATGAATCGGCCAACGCGCGGG
GAGAGGCGGTTTGCGTATTGGGCGCTCTTCCGCTTCCTCGCTCACTGACTCGCTGCGCTCGGTCGTTCGG
CTGCGGCGAGCGGTATCAGCTCACTCAAAGGCGGTAATACGGTTATCCACAGAATCAGGGGATAACGCAG
GAAAGAACATGTGAGCAAAAGGCCAGCAAAAGGCCAGGAACCGTAAAAAGGCCGCGTTGCTGGCGTTTTT
CCATAGGCTCCGCCCCCCTGACGAGCATCACAAAAATCGACGCTCAAGTCAGAGGTGGCGAAACCCGACA
GGACTATAAAGATACCAGGCGTTTCCCCCTGGAAGCTCCCTCGTGCGCTCTCCTGTTCCGACCCTGCCGC
TTACCGGATACCTGTCCGCCTTTCTCCCTTCGGGAAGCGTGGCGCTTTCTCATAGCTCACGCTGTAGGTA
TCTCAGTTCGGTGTAGGTCGTTCGCTCCAAGCTGGGCTGTGTGCACGAACCCCCCGTTCAGCCCGACCGC
TGCGCCTTATCCGGTAACTATCGTCTTGAGTCCAACCCGGTAAGACACGACTTATCGCCACTGGCAGCAG
CCACTGGTAACAGGATTAGCAGAGCGAGGTATGTAGGCGGTGCTACAGAGTTCTTGAAGTGGTGGCCTAA
CTACGGCTACACTAGAAGAACAGTATTTGGTATCTGCGCTCTGCTGAAGCCAGTTACCTTCGGAAAAAGA
GTTGGTAGCTCTTGATCCGGCAAACAAACCACCGCTGGTAGCGGTGGTTTTTTTGTTTGCAAGCAGCAGA
TTACGCGCAGAAAAAAAGGATCTCAAGAAGATCCTTTGATCTTTTCTACGGGGTCTGACGCTCAGTGGAA
CGAAAACTCACGTTAAGGGATTTTGGTCATGAGATTATCAAAAAGGATCTTCACCTAGATCCTTTTAAAT
TAAAAATGAAGTTTTAAATCAATCTAAAGTATATATGAGTAAACTTGGTCTGACAGTTACCAATGCTTAA
TCAGTGAGGCACCTATCTCAGCGATCTGTCTATTTCGTTCATCCATAGTTGCCTGACTCCCCGTCGTGTA
GATAACTACGATACGGGAGGGCTTACCATCTGGCCCCAGTGCTGCAATGATACCGCGAGACCCACGCTCA
CCGGCTCCAGATTTATCAGCAATAAACCAGCCAGCCGGAAGGGCCGAGCGCAGAAGTGGTCCTGCAACTT
TATCCGCCTCCATCCAGTCTATTAATTGTTGCCGGGAAGCTAGAGTAAGTAGTTCGCCAGTTAATAGTTT
GCGCAACGTTGTTGCCATTGCTACAGGCATCGTGGTGTCACGCTCGTCGTTTGGTATGGCTTCATTCAGC
TCCGGTTCCCAACGATCAAGGCGAGTTACATGATCCCCCATGTTGTGCAAAAAAGCGGTTAGCTCCTTCG
GTCCTCCGATCGTTGTCAGAAGTAAGTTGGCCGCAGTGTTATCACTCATGGTTATGGCAGCACTGCATAA
TTCTCTTACTGTCATGCCATCCGTAAGATGCTTTTCTGTGACTGGTGAGTACTCAACCAAGTCATTCTGA
GAATAGTGTATGCGGCGACCGAGTTGCTCTTGCCCGGCGTCAATACGGGATAATACCGCGCCACATAGCA
GAACTTTAAAAGTGCTCATCATTGGAAAACGTTCTTCGGGGCGAAAACTCTCAAGGATCTTACCGCTGTT
GAGATCCAGTTCGATGTAACCCACTCGTGCACCCAACTGATCTTCAGCATCTTTTACTTTCACCAGCGTT
TCTGGGTGAGCAAAAACAGGAAGGCAAAATGCCGCAAAAAAGGGAATAAGGGCGACACGGAAATGTTGAA
TACTCATACTCTTCCTTTTTCAATATTATTGAAGCATTTATCAGGGTTATTGTCTCATGAGCGGATACAT
ATTTGAATGTATTTAGAAAAATAAACAAATAGGGGTTCCGCGCACATTTCCCCGAAAAGTGCCACCTAAA
TTGTAAGCGTTAATATTTTGTTAAAATTCGCGTTAAATTTTTGTTAAATCAGCTCATTTTTTAACCAATA
GGCCGAAATCGGCAAAATCCCTTATAAATCAAAAGAATAGACCGAGATAGGGT
[37 nt withheld, positions 4394-4430]
AAAGAACGTGGACTCCAACGTCAAAGG
[49 nt withheld, positions 4458-4506]
T
[91 nt withheld, positions 4508-4598]
G
[124 nt withheld, positions 4600-4723]
CCCATTCGCCATTCAGGCTGCGCAACTGTTGGGAAGGGCGATCGGTGCGGGCCTCTTCGCTATTACGCCA
GTCGACC
